>Addgene plasmid #145876 | pAc5.1B-lambdaN-HA-DmHPat_1-499_A | depositor full sequence | sequence record 288321 | Full Sequence
CTTCAAGGAATTAATTCTATATTCTAAAAACACAAATGATACTTCTAAAAAAAATCATGAATGGCATCAA
CTCTGAATCAAATCTTTGCAGATGCACCTACTTCTCATTTCCACTGTCACATCATTTTTCCAGATCTCGC
TGCCTGTTATGTGGCCCACAAACCAAGACACGTTTTATGGCCATTAAAGCTGGCTGATCGTCGCCAAACA
CCAAATACATATCAATATGTACATTCGAGAAAGAAGCGATCAAAGAAGCGTCTTCGGGCGAGTAGGAGAA
TGCGGAGGAGAAGGAGAACGAGCTGATCTAGTATCTCTCCACAATCCAATGCCAACTGACCAACTGGCCA
TATTCGGAGCAATTTGAAGCCAATTTCCATCGCCTGGCGATCGCTCCATTCTTGGCTATATGTTTTTCAC
CGTTCCCGGGGCCATTTTCAAAGACTCGTCGGTAAGATAAGATTGTGTCACTCGCTGTCTCTCTTCATTT
GTCGAAGAATGCTGAGGAATTTCGCGATGACGTCGGCGAGTATTTTGAAGAATGAGAATAATTTGTATTT
ATACGAAAATCAGTTAGTGGAATTTTCTACAAAAACATGTTATCTATAGATAATTTTGTTGCAAAATATG
TTGACTATGACAAAGATTGTATGTATATACCTTTAATGTATTCTCATTTTCTTATGTATTTATAATGGCA
ATGATGATACTGATGATATTTTAAGATGATGCCAGACCACAGGCTGATTTCTGCGTCTTTTGCCGAACGC
AGTGCATGTGCGGTTGTTGTTTTTTGGAATAGTTTCAATTTTCGGACTGTCCGCTTTGATTTCAGTTTCT
TGGCTTATTCAAAAAGCAAAGTAAAGCCAAAAAAGCGAGATGGCAATACCAAATGCGGCAAAACGGTAGT
GGAAGGAAAGGGGTGCGGGGCAGCGGAAGGAAGGGTGGGGCGGGGCGTGGCGGGGTCTGTGGCTGGGCGC
GACGTCACCGACGTTGGAGCCACTCCTTTGACCATGTGTGCGTGTGTGTATTATTCGTGTCTCGCCACTC
GCCGGTTGTTTTTTTCTTTTTATCTCGCTCTCTCTAGCGCCATCTCGTACGCATGCTCAACGCACCGCAT
GTTGCCGTGTCCTTTATGCGTCATTTTGGCTCGAAATAGGCAATTATTTAAACAAAGATTAGTCAACGAA
AACGCTAAAATAAATAAGTCTACAATATGGTTACTTATTGCCATGTGTGTGCAGCCAACGATAGCAACAA
AAGCAACAACACAGTGGCTTTCCCTCTTTCACTTTTTGTTTGCAAGCGCGTGCGAGCAAGACGGCACGAC
CGGCAAACGCAATTACGCTGACAAAGAGCAGACGAAGTTTTGGCCGAAAAACATCAAGGCGCCTGATACG
AATGCATTTGCAATAACAATTGCGATATTTAATATTGTTTATGAAGCTGTTTGACTTCAAAACACACAAA
AAAAAAAATAAAACAAATTATTTGAAAGAGAATTAGGAATCGGACAGCTTATCGTTACGGGCTAACAGCA
CACCGAGACGAAATAGCTTACCTGACGTCACAGCCTCTGGAAGAACTGCCGCCAAGCAGAGAGAGAGAGA
AAAAGAGGGAGAGCAGCTTAGACCGCATGTGCTTGTGTGTGAGGCGTCTCTCTCTTCGTCTCCTGTTTGC
GCAAACGCATAGACTGCACTGAGAAAATCGATTACCTATTTTTTATGAATGAATATTTGCACTATTACTA
TTCAAAACTATTAAGATAGCAATCACATTCAATAGCCAAATACTATACCACCTGAGCGATGCAACGAAAT
GATCAATTTGAGCAAAAATGCTGCATATTTAGGACGGCATCATTATAGAAATGCTTCTTGCTGTGTACTT
TTCTCTCGTCTGGCAGCTGTTTCGCCGTTATTGTTAAAACCGGCTTAAGTTAGGTGTGTTTTCTACGACT
AGTGATGCCCCTACTAGAAGATGTGTGTTGCACAAATGTCCCTGAATAACCAATTTGAAGTGCAGATAGC
AGTAAACGTAAGCTAATATGAATATTATTTAACTGTAATGTTTTAATATCGCTGGACATTACTAATAAAC
CCACTATAAACACATGTACATATGTATGTTTTGGCATACAATGAGTAGTTGGGGAAAAAATGTGTAAAAG
CACCGTGACCATCACAGCATAAAGATAACCAGCTGAAGTATCGAATATGAGTAACCCCCAAATTGAATCA
CATGCCGCAACTGATAGGACCCATGGAAGTACACTCTTCATGGCGATATACAAGACACACACAAGCACGA
ACACCCAGTTGCGGAGGAAATTCTCCGTAAATGAAAACCCAATCGGCGAACAATTCATACCCATATATGG
TAAAAGTTTTGAACGCGACTTGAGAGCGGAGAGCATTGCGGCTGATAAGGTTTTAGCGCTAAGCGGGCTT
TATAAAACGGGCTGCGGGACCAGTTTTCATATCACTACCGTTTGAGTTCTTGTGCTGTGTGGATACTCCT
CCCGACACAAAGCCGCTCCATCAGCCAGCAGTCGTCTAATCCAGAGACCCCGGATCGGGGTACCAACATG
GACGCACAAACACGACGACGTGAGCGTCGCGCTGAGAAACAAGCTCAATGGAAAGCTGCAAACGGTGGAT
CTCCTCCACATATGGCTTACCCATACGATGTTCCAGATTACGCTCCTCCAAGCTTGAATTCTGCAGATAT
CATGGATGACTCGTTTTTCGGCTTTGACACGAATCTACCGGACGAAGATGGTGGCGATGGACGCATCGTC
GAGGCGGAATACGATGCCCTCAATGACGAAACCTTTGGATCCGCTATAAATGGCGACTGGGAGGAAGCCC
ATGAGACGATGGTACGCCTGGGCGGGAATGGCGAAAGGGTGCGGAAGCGACCCGCGGAATCTAGTGGAAA
TACGGATTTTGCCGATCAGGGAAATGGTGCCTTCCTGCGACACGCTAATCCGCTATCATCGGCGCCCTCT
TCAAGCGGCTCCACTCCGGCCCCTTTGAATGCCCCCTTCCGACAGTCTCGTCACATAGGGGACTCGGACT
TGGAGCTAAACATTTCCTCCATGAAGTTGGACGACATGGACCTGTCCTCTTTCACCACTGATAGCGAAGC
CGGTGGGCTGAGCAACCGCATTAAGCTGGACTCCGGGGTCTGGGGATCACAGCCGTTCCCCAACAACCAA
CATTTGTTCCGCGAGCCTATGCGCAGCGCCTTCAAGCCACAGCAGCAGCAACATCAGCAGCACCAACCAC
AACAAATGAAGCCACCGCAGGAAGCGAATGCCAACTTTGCACTGAATCCACAGCCTTTTCCAAAAATTAC
AACTCTCGAGGATATAGAGCGCAATATGATCATTCAGCAGGCCATTCCGAAACAACAGCAGCAGAGCCAG
CAACAGGCGGAACGCAAAATGTTTGATGATTTTAGTCTGGGTAACAGGCAGCAGGTGCCTACACCAACCA
TGTTGCAGCAACAGATGTTGCAGCAGCAGCATCATCAGAAACAACAGTCGCAGCAGCAGCCGCCACAACA
AGCGCAGCACAAGGTACCCCCTGGCTTCTTGGGCACGCCGCACACCTCTCCACCGAGGCCAAATTTGGGT
TTCCCCGGACCCGAGCTACTGCCCACGCCATCGTCGCAGCAACAACTAAACGGTATTGGTGGCAACCGAG
TGCCGCCCGGATTTATTTACCCGCAAGGTCTGCCCGGGAATATTCCGCAATTGCCCCAGCATCCTCTAAT
GCAGCAGCACATGCCGCACAACTTTCCACTGCCCGGCGGCAACCAGCGACCTCTACCCAATCCACAAGCT
CTGCCCACGGCCCTGAACAATTTCGCGATGCATCCAAGCTTCAATGCGATGCGCGCCGCTGGAATCCATC
CAGGGGCTTTTATGCAACCTCCCCATCCGCACCAGATGCTGCCACCGCGAATGCCGCCGCACCCGCTGCA
AGCTGCCACAAGTCTATTAGGCCAGCAGCCACCGAATTCCATGTATAACATGTTCAACATGCGACTAGTG
CAAGAGATCCAGCAAAACCATCCGCTGCTTCAACAGGCTGCTGTTGTACGCCAAATGCAACAGAGCAGAG
CAGGATCCGTGGCCAGCGATCGTCAGAGATCGCAGGCGCAACAGCAGCAACAAGGACGACGTCCAGATGG
TACAGGAAATTACCCGCTGGAAGAGTACTAGGCGGCCGCTCGAGTCTAGAGGGCCCGCGGTTCGAAGGTA
AGCCTATCCCTAACCCTCTCCTCGGTCTCGATTCTACGCGTACCGGTCATCATCACCATCACCATTGAGT
TTAAACCCGCTGATCAGCCTCGACTGTGCCTTCTAAGGCCTGAGCTCGCTGATCAGCCTCGATCGAGGAT
CCAGACATGATAAGATACATTGATGAGTTTGGACAAACCACAACTAGAATGCAGTGAAAAAAATGCTTTA
TTTGTGAAATTTGTGATGCTATTGCTTTATTTGTAACCATTATAAGCTGCAATAAACAAGTTAACAACAA
CAATTGCATTCATTTTATGTTTCAGGTTCAGGGGGAGGTGTGGGAGGTTTTTTAAAGCAAGTAAAACCTC
TACAAATGTGGTATGGCTGATTATGATCAGTCGACCGATGCCCTTGAGAGCCTTCAACCCAGTCAGCTCC
TTCCGGTGGGCGCGGGGCATGACTATCGTCGCCGCACTTATGACTGTCTTCTTTATCATGCAACTCGTAG
GACAGGTGCCGGCAGCGCTCTGGGTCATTTTCGGCGAGGACCGCTTTCGCTGGAGCGCGACGATGATCGG
CCTGTCGCTTGCGGTATTCGGAATCTTGCACGCCCTCGCTCAAGCCTTCGTCACTGGTCCCGCCACCAAA
CGTTTCGGCGAGAAGCAGGCCATTATCGCCGGCATGGCGGCCGACGCGCTGGGCTACGTCTTGCTGGCGT
TCGCGACGCGAGGCTGGATGGCCTTCCCCATTATGATTCTTCTCGCTTCCGGCGGCATCGGGATGCCCGC
GTTGCAGGCCATGCTGTCCAGGCAGGTAGATGACGACCATCAGGGACAGCTTCAAGGATCGCTCGCGGCT
CTTACCAGCCAGCAAAAGGCCAGGAACCGTAAAAAGGCCGCGTTGCTGGCGTTTTTCCATAGGCTCCGCC
CCCCTGACGAGCATCACAAAAATCGACGCTCAAGTCAGAGGTGGCGAAACCCGACAGGACTATAAAGATA
CCAGGCGTTTCCCCCTGGAAGCTCCCTCGTGCGCTCTCCTGTTCCGACCCTGCCGCTTACCGGATACCTG
TCCGCCTTTCTCCCTTCGGGAAGCGTGGCGCTTTCTCAATGCTCACGCTGTAGGTATCTCAGTTCGGTGT
AGGTCGTTCGCTCCAAGCTGGGCTGTGTGCACGAACCCCCCGTTCAGCCCGACCGCTGCGCCTTATCCGG
TAACTATCGTCTTGAGTCCAACCCGGTAAGACACGACTTATCGCCACTGGCAGCAGCCACTGGTAACAGG
ATTAGCAGAGCGAGGTATGTAGGCGGTGCTACAGAGTTCTTGAAGTGGTGGCCTAACTACGGCTACACTA
GAAGGACAGTATTTGGTATCTGCGCTCTGCTGAAGCCAGTTACCTTCGGAAAAAGAGTTGGTAGCTCTTG
ATCCGGCAAACAAACCACCGCTGGTAGCGGTGGTTTTTTTGTTTGCAAGCAGCAGATTACGCGCAGAAAA
AAAGGATCTCAAGAAGATCCTTTGATCTTTTCTACGGGGTCTGACGCTCAGTGGAACGAAAACTCACGTT
AAGGGATTTTGGTCATGAGATTATCAAAAAGGATCTTCACCTAGATCCTTTTAAATTAAAAATGAAGTTT
TAAATCAATCTAAAGTATATATGAGTAAACTTGGTCTGACAGTTACCAATGCTTAATCAGTGAGGCACCT
ATCTCAGCGATCTGTCTATTTCGTTCATCCATAGTTGCCTGACTCCCCGTCGTGTAGATAACTACGATAC
GGGAGGGCTTACCATCTGGCCCCAGTGCTGCAATGATACCGCGAGACCCACGCTCACCGGCTCCAGATTT
ATCAGCAATAAACCAGCCAGCCGGAAGGGCCGAGCGCAGAAGTGGTCCTGCAACTTTATCCGCCTCCATC
CAGTCTATTAATTGTTGCCGGGAAGCTAGAGTAAGTAGTTCGCCAGTTAATAGTTTGCGCAACGTTGTTG
CCATTGCTGCAGGCATCGTGGTGTCACGCTCGTCGTTTGGTATGGCTTCATTCAGCTCCGGTTCCCAACG
ATCAAGGCGAGTTACATGATCCCCCATGTTGTGCAAAAAAGCGGTTAGCTCCTTCGGTCCTCCGATCGTT
GTCAGAAGTAAGTTGGCCGCAGTGTTATCACTCATGGTTATGGCAGCACTGCATAATTCTCTTACTGTCA
TGCCATCCGTAAGATGCTTTTCTGTGACTGGTGAGTACTCAACCAAGTCATTCTGAGAATAGTGTATGCG
GCGACCGAGTTGCTCTTGCCCGGCGTCAACACGGGATAATACCGCGCCACATAGCAGAACTTTAAAAGTG
CTCATCATTGGAAAACGTTCTTCGGGGCGAAAACTCTCAAGGATCTTACCGCTGTTGAGATCCAGTTCGA
TGTAACCCACTCGTGCACCCAACTGATCTTCAGCATCTTTTACTTTCACCAGCGTTTCTGGGTGAGCAAA
AACAGGAAGGCAAAATGCCGCAAAAAAGGGAATAAGGGCGACACGGAAATGTTGAATACTCATACTCTTC
CTTTTTCAATATTATTGAAGCATTTATCAGGGTTATTGTCTCATGAGCGGATACATATTTGAATGTATTT
AGAAAAATAAACAAATAGGGGTTCCGCGCACATTTCCCCGAAAAGTGCCACCTGACGTCTAAGAAACCAT
TATTATCATGACATTAACCTATAAAAATAGGCGTATCACGAGGCCCTTTCGT
Features (pLannotate 1.2.2; 10 found; start..end, strand, type, name):
     56..2568    +  promoter       Ac5 promoter: Drosophila melanogaster actin 5C promoter
   2588..2653    +  CDS            N (fragment): REGN_LAMBD - Experimental evidence at protein level: Swiss-Prot protein existence level 1. Plays a role as a transcriptional antitermination factor that allows the virus to initiate its lytic phase. Activates expression of the delayed viral early genes by modifying host RNA polymerase (RNAP) into a form that is resistant to termination signals. This antitermination function requires the host NusA protein which serves to stabilize the interaction between antitermination protein N and host RNA polymerase. From Escherichia phage lambda (Bacteriophage lambda).
   2678..2704    +  CDS            3xHA (fragment): three tandem HA epitope tags
   4267..4308    +  CDS            V5 tag: epitope tag from simian virus 5
   4408..4542    -  polyA_signal   SV40 poly(A) signal: SV40 polyadenylation signal
   4565..4649    -  CDS            large T antigen (fragment): large T antigen from SV40 (simian virus 40)
   4650..5120    +  CDS            TcR (fragment): tetracycline efflux protein; tet; confers resistance to tetracycline
   5164..5752    -  rep_origin     ori: high-copy-number ColE1/pMB1/pBR322/pUC origin of replication
   5923..6783    -  CDS            AmpR: β-lactamase; bla; confers resistance to ampicillin, carbenicillin, and related antibiotics
   6784..6888    -  promoter       AmpR promoter: bla
