[The description below was written by a language model from this plasmid's Addgene catalogue record and pLannotate feature annotations shown in this document.]
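Description:
pAc5.1B-lambdaN-HA-DmHPat_1-499_A is an insect expression plasmid of about 7 kb. Its name points to a pAc5.1B-type vector, although the catalogue lists the backbone as unknown. In bacteria it is maintained through a ColE1/pUC-type origin and selected with ampicillin via the β-lactamase gene and its own promoter. The record lists it as low copy even though the annotated origin is of the high-copy type. A partial tetracycline-resistance sequence and a short SV40 large T antigen fragment are also annotated. These appear to be nonfunctional backbone remnants rather than working markers.

Expression is driven by the Drosophila melanogaster actin 5C promoter, which gives strong constitutive transcription in fly cell lines. Immediately downstream lie a short fragment of the bacteriophage lambda N protein and a 27-nt match to the HA epitope, consistent with a single HA tag. These are followed by the insert, residues 1–499 of Drosophila HPat (Patr-1, CG5208), which carries two silent changes relative to the NCBI reference. The insert itself is not annotated in the feature table but would occupy the gap between the HA tag and a vector-derived V5 tag. The record does not say whether the V5 tag is in frame with the insert or preceded by a stop codon. An SV40 polyadenylation signal lies after the cassette, though it is annotated on the opposite strand.

The lambda N peptide binds boxB RNA hairpins, so lambdaN-HA fusions of this kind are typically used in tethering assays, where the protein is recruited to a boxB-containing reporter mRNA to test its effect on the transcript's stability or translation. That use fits the associated study, which links HPat to deadenylation and decapping, although the record itself states only insect expression as the purpose. The HA tag allows detection of the truncated protein.
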