Addgene plasmid #145876: pAc5.1B-lambdaN-HA-DmHPat_1-499_A
Purpose: Insect Expression of DmHPat_1-499
Depositing lab: Elisa Izaurralde. Depositing organization: Max Planck Institute for Developmental Biology. Publication: HPat provides a link between deadenylation and decapping in metazoa. Haas G, Braun JE, Igreja C, Tritschler F, Nishihara T, Izaurralde E. J Cell Biol. 2010 Apr 19. 189(2):289-302. 10.1083/jcb.200910141 PubMed 20404111.
Backbone
  Vector backbone: Unknown
  Vector type: Insect Expression
Growth in bacteria
  Bacterial resistance: Ampicillin, 100 μg/mL
  Growth temperature: 37°C
  Growth strain: DH5alpha
  Copy number: Low Copy
Gene/Insert
  Gene/Insert name: DmHPat_1-499
  Species: D. melanogaster (fly)
  Mutation: two silent mutations compared to the sequence given by NCBI: NM142335.2.
  Entrez Gene: Patr-1 (a.k.a. anon-WO0118547.282, BcDNA:LD27979, CG5208, Dmel\CG5208, HPat, LD27979)
  Cloning method: Unknown
Terms and licenses: Academic/Nonprofit Terms; Industry Terms: Not Available to Industry
Depositor comments: Plasmids from this collection were made available to the research community and donated after the lab closed. Please note that the sequence provided by the depositing laboratory may be theoretical/predicted or based on Sanger sequencing results. There may be discrepancies between sequencing results obtained by Addgene and the depositor sequence. If an Addgene verified sequence is not available, please contact before placing your order to request that our lab fully sequence the plasmid.
How to cite: pAc5.1B-lambdaN-HA-DmHPat_1-499_A was a gift from Elisa Izaurralde (Addgene plasmid # 145876 ; http://n2t.net/addgene:145876 ; RRID:Addgene_145876)
